Addgene plasmid #178923: BASIC_SEVA_35a.10
Purpose: BASIC DNA assembly vector
Depositing lab: Paul Freemont. Depositing organization: Imperial College London. Publication: basicsynbio and the BASIC SEVA collection: software and vectors for an established DNA assembly method. Haines MC, Carling B, Marshall J, Shenshin VA, Baldwin GS, Freemont P, Storch M. Synth Biol (Oxf). 2022 Oct 11;7(1):ysac023. doi: 10.1093/synbio/ysac023. eCollection 2022. PubMed 36381610.
Backbone
  Vector backbone: BASIC_SEVA_35a.10
  Backbone size w/o insert (bp): 4799
  Vector type: Synthetic Biology
Growth in bacteria
  Bacterial resistance: Chloramphenicol, 25 μg/mL
  Growth temperature: 37°C
  Growth strain: DH5alpha
  Copy number: Low Copy
Gene/Insert
  Gene/Insert name: mScarlet counter-selection cassette
  Species: Synthetic
  Insert size (bp): 878
  Cloning method: Unknown
  Sequencing primers: 5′ ggcggcggatttgtcctac; 3′ ggtgagaatccaggggtcc
Depositor comments: Cloning method: BASIC DNA assembly . Please visit https://www.biorxiv.org/content/10.1101/2022.01.06.446575v2 for bioRxiv preprint.
How to cite: BASIC_SEVA_35a.10 was a gift from Paul Freemont (Addgene plasmid # 178923 ; http://n2t.net/addgene:178923 ; RRID:Addgene_178923)
