[The description below was written by a language model from this plasmid's Addgene catalogue record and pLannotate feature annotations shown in this document.]
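Description:
BASIC_SEVA_35a.10 is a synthetic-biology cloning vector that serves as a recipient backbone for BASIC DNA assembly, built on the modular layout of the SEVA (Standard European Vector Architecture) plasmids. The sequenced plasmid is 5,677 nt, which matches the listed 4,799 bp backbone plus the 878 bp insert. Selection is by chloramphenicol, conferred by the E. coli cat gene (chloramphenicol acetyltransferase) under its own cat promoter. Replication relies on the RSF1010 broad-host-range system: the RSF1010 oriV is accompanied by the repA, repB and repC genes whose products it requires, along with the R1162-like antisense RNA annotated within this region and a fragment resembling the lac UV5 promoter next to repB. The record lists the plasmid as low copy and propagated in DH5alpha. RSF1010 replicons generally function in many Gram-negative bacteria, although the record does not specify hosts other than E. coli.

The insert is an mScarlet counter-selection cassette, in which the strong constitutive J23119 promoter drives the red fluorescent protein mScarlet. In assembly vectors of this kind, such a cassette occupies the cloning position and is displaced when the assembled parts are incorporated, so colonies carrying unmodified vector are red while correct assemblies are not, giving a simple visual screen. The lambda t0 and rrnB T1 terminators flank the cassette position on the circular map, insulating it from transcription in the marker and replication modules. The specific BASIC linker or prefix/suffix sequences used for assembly are not annotated in the feature table. The construct is intended as a general-purpose destination vector for building BASIC-assembled constructs on a chloramphenicol-selectable, RSF1010-based backbone.
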