Features (pLannotate 1.2.2; 12 found; start..end, strand, type, name):
     68..162     +  terminator     lambda t0 terminator: transcription terminator from phage lambda
    210..312     +  promoter       cat promoter: promoter of the E. coli cat gene encoding chloramphenicol acetyltransferase
    313..969     +  CDS            cat: CAT_ECOLX - Experimental evidence at protein level: Swiss-Prot protein existence level 1. This enzyme is an effector of chloramphenicol resistance in bacteria. From Escherichia coli. This protein is used as a marker in many commonly used cloning vectors, such as pACYC184.
   1052..1903    -  CDS            RSF1010 RepC (fragment): replication protein C of the broad-host-range plasmid RSF1010 (Scholz et al., 1989); repC
   1890..2729    -  CDS            RSF1010 RepA: replication protein A of the broad-host-range plasmid RSF1010 (Scholz et al., 1989); repA
   2721..2795    -  ncRNA          Plasmid R1162: Accession: RF00043 - R1162-like plasmid antisense RNA
   3240..4211    -  CDS            RSF1010 RepB: replication protein B of the broad-host-range plasmid RSF1010 (Scholz et al., 1989); repB
   4235..4263    -  promoter       lac UV5 promoter (fragment): E. coli lac promoter with an "up" mutation
   4318..4712    +  rep_origin     RSF1010 oriV: replication origin of the broad-host-range plasmid RSF1010; requires the RSF1010 RepA/B/C proteins for replication (Scholz et al., 1989)
   4750..4836    -  terminator     rrnB T1 terminator: Escherichia coli rrnB; transcription terminator T1 from the E. coli rrnB gene
   4908..4942    +  promoter       J23119 promoter: bacterial promoter (Registry of Standard Biological Parts BBa J23119)
   4970..5665    +  CDS            mScarlet: mScarlet is a basic (constitutively fluorescent) red fluorescent protein published in 2016, derived from synthetic construct. It has moderate acid sensitivity.
>Addgene plasmid #178923 | BASIC_SEVA_35a.10 | addgene full sequence | sequence record 353833 | Addgene NGS Result
GGCTCGGGTAAGAACTCGCACTTCGTGGAAACACTATTATCTGGTGGGTCTCTGTCCACTAGTCTTGGAC
TCCTGTTGATAGATCCAGTAATGACCTCAGAACTCCATCTGGATTTGTTCAGAACGCTCGGTTGCCGCCG
GGCGTTTTTTATTGGTGAGAATCCAGGGGTCCCCAATAATTACGATTTAAATTGGCGAAAATGAGACGTT
GATCGGCACGTAAGAGGTTCCAACTTTCACCATAATGAAATAAGATCACTACCGGGCGTATTTTTTGAGT
TATCGAGATTTTCAGGAGCTAAGGAAGCTAAAATGGAGAAAAAAATCACTGGATATACCACCGTTGATAT
ATCCCAATGGCATCGTAAAGAACATTTTGAGGCATTTCAGTCAGTTGCTCAATGTACCTATAACCAGACC
GTTCAGCTGGATATTACGGCCTTTTTAAAGACCGTAAAGAAAAATAAGCACAAGTTTTATCCGGCCTTTA
TTCACATTCTTGCCCGCCTGATGAATGCTCATCCGGAATTTCGTATGGCAATGAAAGACGGTGAGCTGGT
GATATGGGATAGTGTTCACCCTTGTTACACCGTTTTCCATGAGCAAACTGAAACGTTTTCATCGCTCTGG
AGTGAATACCACGACGATTTCCGGCAGTTTCTACACATATATTCGCAAGATGTGGCGTGTTACGGTGAAA
ACCTGGCCTATTTCCCTAAAGGGTTTATTGAGAATATGTTTTTCGTCTCAGCCAATCCCTGGGTGAGTTT
CACCAGTTTTGATTTAAACGTGGCCAATATGGACAACTTCTTCGCCCCCGTTTTCACCATGGGCAAATAT
TATACGCAAGGCGACAAGGTGCTGATGCCGCTGGCGATTCAGGTTCATCATGCCGTTTGTGATGGCTTCC
ATGTCGGCAGAATGCTTAATGAATTACAACAGTACTGCGATGAGTGGCAGGGCGGGGCGTAATTTGACTT
TTGTCGGCTCGGCCCACTTGTGTGTCTCGTACAATTCTGAGGTCCACACAGATAGTGTCCGTAGGCCGGC
CTCAGCCTGCCGCCTTGGGCCGGGTGATGTCGTACTTGCCCGCCGCGAACTCGGTTACCGTCCAGCCCAG
CGCGACCAGCTCCGGCAACGCCTCGCGCACCCGCTGGCGGCGCTTGCGCATGGTCGAACCACTGGCCTCT
GACGGCCAGACATAGCCGCACAAGGTATCTATGGAAGCCTTGCCGGTTTTGCCGGGGTCGATCCAGCCAC
ACAGCCGCTGGTGCAGCAGGCGGGCGGTTTCGCTGTCCAGCGCCCGCACCTCGTCCATGCTGATGCGCAC
ATGCTGGCCGCCACCCATGACGGCCTGCGCGATCAAGGGGTTCAGGGCCACGTACAGGCGCCCGTCCGCC
TCGTCGCTGGCGTACTCCGACAGCAGCCGAAACCCCTGCCGCTTGCGGCCATTCTGGGCGATGATGGATA
CCTTCCAAAGGCGCTCGATGCAGTCCTGTATGTGCTTGAGCGCCCCACCACTATCGACCTCTGCCCCGAT
TTCCTTTGCCAGCGCCCGATAGCTACCTTTGACCACCATGGCATCAGCGGTGACGGCCTCCCACTTGGGT
TCCAGGAACAGCCGGAGCTGCCGTCCGCCTTCGGTCTTGGGTTCCGGGCCAAGCACTAGGCCATTAGGCC
CAGCCATGGCCACCAGCCCTTGCAGGATGCGCAGATCATCAGCGCCCAGCGGCTCCGGGCCGCTGAACTC
GATCCGCTTGCCGTCGCCGTAGTCATACGTCACGTCCAGCTTGCTGCGCTTGCGCTCGCCCCGCTTGAGG
GCACGGAACAGGCCGGGGGCCAGACAGTGCGCCGGGTCGTGCCGGACGTGGCTGAGGCTGTGCTTGTTCT
TAGGCTTCACCACGGGGCACCCCCTTGCTCTTGCGCTGCCTCTCCAGCACGGCGGGCTTGAGCACCCCGC
CGTCATGCCGCCTGAACCACCGATCAGCGAACGGTGCGCCATAGTTGGCCTTGCTCACACCGAAGCGGAC
GAAGAACCGGCGCTGGTCGTCGTCCACACCCCATTCCTCGGCCTCGGCGCTGGTCATGCTCGACAGGTAG
GACTGCCAGCGGATGTTATCGACCAGTACCGAGCTGCCCCGGCTGGCCTGCTGCTGGTCGCCTGCGCCCA
TCATGGCCGCGCCCTTGCTGGCATGGTGCAGGAACACGATAGAGCACCCGGTATCGGCGGCGATGGCCTC
CATGCGACCGATGACCTGGGCCATGGGGCCGCTGGCGTTTTCTTCCTCGATGTGGAACCGGCGCAGCGTG
TCCAGCACCATCAGGCGGCGGCCCTCGGCGGCGCGCTTGAGGCCGTCGAACCACTCCGGGGCCATGATGT
TGGGCAGGCTGCCGATCAGCGGCTGGATCAGCAGGCCGTCAGCCACGGCTTGCCGTTCCTCGGCGCTGAG
GTGCGCCCCAAGGGCGTGCAGGCGGTGATGAATGGCGGTGGGCGGGTCTTCGGCGGGCAGGTAGATCACC
GGGCCGGTGGGCAGTTCGCCCACCTCCAGCAGATCCGGCCCGCCTGCAATCTGTGCGGCCAGTTGCAGGG
CCAGCATGGATTTACCGGCACCACCGGGCGACACCAGCGCCCCGACCGTACCGGCCACCATGTTGGGCAA
AACGTAGTCCAGCGGTGGCGGCGCTGCTGCGAACGCCTCCAGAATATTGATAGGCTTATGGGTAGCCATT
GATTGCCTCCTTTGCAGGCAGTTGGTGGTTAGGCGCTGGCGGGGTCACTACCCCCGCCCTGCGCCGCTCT
GAGTTCTTCCAGGCACTCGCGCAGCGCCTCGTATTCGTCGTCGGTCAGCCAGAACTTGCGCTGACGCATC
CCTTTGGCCTTCATGCGCTCGGCATATCGCGCTTGGCGTACAGCGTCAGGGCTGGCCAGCAGGTCGCCGG
TCTGCTTGTCCTTTTGGTCTTTCATATCAGTCACCGAGAAACTTGCCGGGGCCGAAAGGCTTGTCTTCGC
GGAACAAGGACAAGGTGCAGCCGTCAAGGTTAAGGCTGGCCATATCAGCGACTGAAAAGCGGCCAGCCTC
GGCCTTGTTTGACGTATAACCAAAGCCACCGGGCAACCAATAGCCCTTGTCACTTTTGATCAGGTAGACC
GACCCTGAAGCGCTTTTTTCGTATTCCATAAAACCCCCTTCTGTGCGTGAGTACTCATAGTATAACAGGC
GTGAGTACCAACGCAAGCACTACATGCTGAAATCTGGCCCGCCCCTGTCCATGCCTCGCTGGCGGGGTGC
CGGTGCCCGTGCCAGCTCGGCCCGCGCAAGCTGGACGCTGGGCAGACCCATGACCTTGCTGACGGTGCGC
TCGATGTAATCCGCTTCGTGGCCGGGCTTGCGCTCTGCCAGCGCTGGGCTGGCCTCGGCCATGGCCTTGC
CGATTTCCTCGGCACTGCGGCCCCGGCTGGCCAGCTTCTGCGCGGCGATAAAGTCGCACTTGCTGAGGTC
ATCACCGAAGCGCTTGACCAGCCCGGCCATCTCGCTGCGGTACTCGTCCAGCGCCGTGCGCCGGTGGCGG
CTAAGCTGCCGCTCGGGCAGTTCGAGGCTGGCCAGCCTGCGGGCCTTCTCCTGCTGCCGCTGGGCCTGCT
CGATCTGCTGGCCAGCCTGCTGCACCAGCGCCGGGCCAGCGGTGGCGGTCTTGCCCTTGGATTCACGCAG
CAGCACCCACGGCTGATAACCGGCGCGGGTGGTGTGCTTGTCCTTGCGGTTGGTGAAGCCCGCCAAGCGG
CCATAGTGGCGGCTGTCGGCGCTGGCCGGGTCGGCGTCGTACTCGCTGGCCAGCGTCCGGGCAATCTGCC
CCCGAAGTTCACCGCCTGCGGCGTCGGCCACCTTGACCCATGCCTGATAGTTCTTCGGGCTGGTTTCCAC
TACCAGGGCAGGCTCCCGGCCCTCGGCTTTCATGTCATCCAGGTCAAACTCGCTGAGGTCGTCCACCAGC
ACCAGACCATGCCGCTCCTGCTCGGCGGGCCTGATATACACGTCATTGCCCTGGGCATTCATCCGCTTGA
GCCATGGCGTGTTCTGGAGCACTTCGGCGGCTGACCATTCCCGGTTCATCATCTGGCCGGTGGTGGCGTC
CCTGACGCCGATATCGAAGCGCTCACAGCCCATGGCCTTGAGCTGTCGGCCTATGGCCTGCAAAGTCCTG
TCGTTCTTCATCGGGCCACCAAGCGATTCCCACACATTATACGAGCCGGAAGCATAAAGTGTAGCTAGAT
CCGAAGGATGAGCCGGGCTGAATGATCGACCGAGACAGGCCCTGCGGGGCTGCACACGCGCCCCCACCCT
TCGGGTAGGGGGAAAGGCCGCTAAAGCGGCTAAAAGCGCTCCAGCGTATTTCTGCGGGGTTTGGTGTGGG
GTTTAGCGGGCTTTGCCCGCCTTTCCCCCTGCCGCGCAGCGGTGGGGCGGTGTGTAGCCTAGCGCAGCGA
ATAGACCAGCTATCCGGCCTCTGGCCGGGCATATTGGGCAAGGGCAGCAGCGCCCCACAAGGGCGCTGAT
AACCGCGCCTAGTGGATTATTCTTAGATAATCATGGATGGATTTTTCCAACACCCCGCCAGCCCCCGCCC
CTGCTGGGTTTGCAGGTTTGGGGGCGTGACAGTTATTGCAGGGGTTCGTGACAGTTATTGCAGGGGGGCG
TGACAGTTATTGCAGGGGTTCGTGACAGTTAGGGCGCGCCCAGCTGTCTAGGGCGGCGGATTTGTCCTAC
TCAGGAGAGCGTTCACCGACAAACAACAGATAAAACGAAAGGCCCAGTCTTTCGACTGAGCCTTTCGTTT
TATTTGATGCCTTTAATTAAGGCTCGGGAGACCTATCGGTAATAACAGTCCAATCTGGTGTAACTTCGGA
ATCGTCCTTGACAGCTAGCTCAGTCCTAGGTATAATGCTAGCTACTAGTGAAAGAGGAGAAATACTAGTA
TGGTTAGCAAAGGCGAGGCGGTTATCAAGGAGTTTATGCGTTTTAAGGTTCACATGGAGGGTAGCATGAA
TGGTCACGAGTTCGAGATCGAGGGTGAAGGCGAGGGTCGTCCGTACGAAGGCACCCAGACCGCGAAGCTG
AAAGTGACCAAGGGTGGCCCGCTGCCGTTCAGCTGGGACATCCTGAGCCCGCAGTTCATGTATGGCAGCC
GTGCGTTTACCAAACACCCGGCGGACATTCCGGATTACTATAAGCAAAGCTTCCCGGAAGGTTTTAAATG
GGAGCGTGTTATGAACTTCGAAGATGGTGGCGCGGTGACCGTTACCCAGGACACCAGCCTGGAGGATGGC
ACCCTGATTTACAAGGTGAAACTGCGTGGCACCAACTTTCCGCCGGATGGTCCGGTTATGCAGAAGAAAA
CGATGGGTTGGGAAGCGAGCACCGAGCGTCTGTATCCGGAAGATGGCGTGCTGAAGGGTGATATCAAAAT
GGCGCTGCGTCTGAAGGACGGTGGCCGTTACCTGGCGGATTTTAAGACCACCTATAAAGCGAAGAAACCG
GTGCAAATGCCGGGTGCGTACAACGTTGACCGTAAACTGGATATTACCAGCCACAACGAGGATTATACCG
TGGTTGAGCAATATGAGCGTAGCGAGGGTCGCCACAGCACCGGCGGCATGGACGAACTGTATAAGGGATC
CTAATAA
